Addgene plasmid #167580: pAAV-GfaABC1D-GRAB_ATP1.0mut
Purpose: Express the ATP-insensitive control sensor GRAB_ATP1.0mut in astrocytes
Depositing lab: Yulong Li. Depositing organization: Peking University. Publication: A sensitive GRAB sensor for detecting extracellular ATP in vitro and in vivo. Wu Z, He K, Chen Y, Li H, Pan S, Li B, Liu T, Xi F, Deng F, Wang H, Du J, Jing M, Li Y. Neuron. 2021 Dec 17. pii: S0896-6273(21)00988-0. doi: 10.1016/j.neuron.2021.11.027. PubMed 34942116.
Backbone
  Vector backbone: pAAV
  Backbone manufacturer: Addgene
  Backbone size w/o insert (bp): 5121
  Vector type: AAV
Growth in bacteria
  Bacterial resistance: Ampicillin, 100 μg/mL
  Growth temperature: 37°C
  Growth strain: NEB Stable
  Copy number: High Copy
Gene/Insert
  Gene/Insert name: ATP-insensitive sensor GRAB_ATP1.0mut (control sensor)
  Species: H. sapiens (human)
  Insert size (bp): 1983
  Entrez Gene: P2RY1 (a.k.a. P2Y1, SARCC)
  Promoter: GfaABC1D
  Cloning method: Gibson Cloning
Terms and licenses: Academic/Nonprofit Terms; Industry Terms: Not Available to Industry
Depositor comments: Please visit https://www.biorxiv.org/content/10.1101/2021.02.24.432680v1 for bioRxiv preprint.
How to cite: pAAV-GfaABC1D-GRAB_ATP1.0mut was a gift from Yulong Li (Addgene plasmid # 167580 ; http://n2t.net/addgene:167580 ; RRID:Addgene_167580)
