[The description below was written by a language model from this plasmid's Addgene catalogue record and pLannotate feature annotations shown in this document.]
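Description:
pAAV-GfaABC1D-GRAB_ATP1.0mut is an AAV transfer plasmid (about 7.1 kb by the sequenced record) for producing recombinant adeno-associated virus that expresses a control version of the GRAB_ATP1.0 fluorescent ATP sensor in astrocytes. It is propagated in bacteria as a high-copy plasmid through a ColE1/pUC-type origin with ampicillin selection (β-lactamase under its own promoter). The backbone also carries an f1 phage origin. AAV2 inverted terminal repeats flank the expression cassette and allow it to be replicated and packaged into virions. The annotation finds the downstream ITR intact, while the upstream one is detected only as short fragments. This may reflect the difficulty of sequencing and annotating these repeats rather than a true deletion.

According to the catalogue entry, expression is driven by the GfaABC1D promoter, a compact GFAP-derived promoter used for astrocyte-restricted expression. The feature table does not annotate it, but an unannotated stretch lies between the upstream ITR and a chimeric β-globin/immunoglobulin intron that enhances expression. After a T7 promoter remnant, the open reading frame begins with an Igκ leader peptide that directs the protein into the secretory pathway for membrane display. The roughly 2 kb insert is based on the human P2Y1 receptor (P2RY1) and contains an internal GFP-derived module, annotated as cEGFP, which serves as the fluorescent reporter in GRAB-type sensors. The "mut" variant is ATP-insensitive, although the record does not specify the mutation responsible. A WPRE and the human growth hormone polyadenylation signal follow the coding sequence to boost transcript stability and processing. The construct serves as a negative control alongside the functional sensor when imaging extracellular ATP in astrocytes.
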