Features (pLannotate 1.2.2; 18 found; start..end, strand, type, name):
     12..39      +  repeat_region  AAV2 ITR (fragment): inverted terminal repeat of adeno-associated virus serotype 2 inverted
     68..95      +  repeat_region  AAV2 ITR (fragment): inverted terminal repeat of adeno-associated virus serotype 2 inverted
    995..1127    +  intron         chimeric intron: chimera between introns from human β-globin and immunoglobulin heavy chain genes
   1172..1190    +  promoter       T7 promoter: promoter for bacteriophage T7 RNA polymerase
   1213..1275    +  sig_peptide    Igκ leader: leader sequence from mouse immunoglobulin κ light chain
   1277..1294    +  protein_bind   attB1 (fragment): mutant version of attB; core recombination site for the Gateway® BP reaction BP Clonase™
   2092..2814    +  CDS            cEGFP: cEGFP is a basic (constitutively fluorescent) green fluorescent protein published in 2008, derived from Aequorea victoria.
   3196..3220    +  misc_feature   MCS (fragment): pBluescript multiple cloning site
   3220..3808    +  misc_feature   WPRE: woodchuck hepatitis virus posttranscriptional regulatory element
   3840..4316    +  polyA_signal   hGH poly(A) signal: human growth hormone polyadenylation signal
   4356..4496    +  repeat_region  AAV2 ITR: inverted terminal repeat of adeno-associated virus serotype 2 inverted
   4501..4552    -  misc_feature   bom (fragment): basis of mobility region from pBR322
   4571..5026    +  rep_origin     f1 ori (sequence partly withheld): f1 bacteriophage origin of replication; arrow indicates direction of (+) strand synthesis
   5027..5076    -  misc_feature   bom (fragment): basis of mobility region from pBR322
   5178..5213    -  CDS            rop (fragment): Rop protein, which maintains plasmids at low copy number; rop
   5308..5412    +  promoter       AmpR promoter: bla
   5413..6273    +  CDS            AmpR: β-lactamase; bla; confers resistance to ampicillin, carbenicillin, and related antibiotics
   6444..7032    +  rep_origin     ori: high-copy-number ColE1/pMB1/pBR322/pUC origin of replication
>Addgene plasmid #167580 | pAAV-GfaABC1D-GRAB_ATP1.0mut | addgene full sequence | sequence record 330732 | Addgene NGS Result
CCTGCAGGCAGCTGCGCGCTCGCTCGCTCACTGAGGCCGCCCGGGCGTCGGGCGACCTTTGGTCGCCCGG
CCTCAGTGAGCGAGCGAGCGCGCAGAGAGGGAGTGGCCAACTCCATCACTAGGGGTTCCTGCGGCCGCAC
GCGTTGTAGTTAATGATTAACCCGCCATGCTACTTATCTACGTAGCCATGCTCTAGGAAGATCTAACATA
TCCTGGTGTGGAGTAGGGGACGCTGCTCTGACAGAGGCTCGGGGGCCTGAGCTGGCTCTGTGAGCTGGGG
AGGAGGCAGACAGCCAGGCCTTGTCTGCAAGCAGACCTGGCAGCATTGGGCTGGCCGCCCCCCAGGGCCT
CCTCTTCATGCCCAGTGAATGACTCACCTTGGCACAGACACAATGTTCGGGGTGGGCACAGTGCCTGCTT
CCCGCCGCACCCCAGCCCCCCTCAAATGCCTTCCGAGAAGCCCATTGAGCAGGGGGCTTGCATTGCACCC
CAGCCTGACAGCCTGGCATCTTGGGATAAAAGCAGCACAGCCCCCTAGGGGCTGCCCTTGCTGTGTGGCG
CCACCGGCGGTGGAGAACAAGGCTCTATTCAGCCTGTGCCCAGGAAAGGGGATCAGGGGATGCCCAGGCA
TGGACAGTGGGTGGCAGGGGGGGAGAGGAGGGCTGTCTGCTTCCCAGAAGTCCAAGGACACAAATGGGTG
AGGGGAGAGCTCTCCCCATAGCTGGGCTGCGGCCCAACCCCACCCCCTCAGGCTATGCCAGGGGGTGTTG
CCAGGGGCACCCGGGCATCGCCAGTCTAGCCCACTCCTTCATAAAGCCCTCGCATCCCAGGAGCGAGCAG
AGCCAGAGCAGGTTGGAGAGGAGACGCATCACCTCCGCTGCTCGCAAGCTTTATTGCGGTAGTTTATCAC
AGTTAAATTGCTAACGCAGTCAGTGCTTCTGACACAACAGTCTCGAACTTAAGCTGCAGAAGTTGGTCGT
GAGGCACTGGGCAGGTAAGTATCAAGGTTACAAGACAGGTTTAAGGAGACCAATAGAAACTGGGCTTGTC
GAGACAGAGAAGACTCTTGCGTTTCTGATAGGCACCTATTGGTCTTACTGACATCCACTTTGCCTTTCTC
TCCACAGGTGTCCACTCCCAGTTCAATTACAGCTCTTAAGGCTAGAGTACTTAATACGACTCACTATAGG
CTAGCCTCGAGAATTCGCCACCATGGAGACAGACACACTCCTGCTATGGGTACTGCTGCTCTGGGTTCCA
GGTTCCACTGGTGACACAAGTTTGTACAAAAAAGTTGGCACCGCCGAGGTGCTGTGGCCGGCTGTCCCCA
ACGGGACGGACGCTGCCTTCCTGGCCGGTCCGGGTTCGTCCTGGGGGAACAGCACGGTCGCCTCCACTGC
CGCCGTCTCCTCGTCGTTCAAATGCGCCTTGACCAAGACGGGCTTCCAGTTTTACTACCTGCCGGCTGTC
TACATCTTGGTATTCATCATCGGCTTCCTGGGCAACAGCGTGGCCATCTGGATGTTCGTCTTCCACATGA
AGCCCTGGAGCGGCATCTCCGTGTACATGTTCAATTTGGCTCTGGCCGACTTCTTGTACGTGCTGACTCT
GCCAGCCCTGATCTTCTACTACTTCAATAAAACAGACTGGATCTTCGGGGATGCCATGTGTAAACTGCAG
AGGTTCATCTTTCATGTGAACCTCTATGGCAGCATCTTGTTTCTGACATGCATCAGTGCCCACCGGTACA
GCGGTGTGGTGTACCCCCTCAAGTCCCTGGGCCGGCTCAAAAAGAAGAATGCGATCTGTATCAGCGTGCT
GGTGTGGCTCATTGTGGTGGTGGCGATCTCCCCCATCCTCTTCTACTCAGGTACCGGGGTCCGCAAAAAC
AAAACCATCACCTGTTACGACACCACCTCAGACGAGTACCTGCGAAGTTATTTCATCTACAGCATGTGCA
CGACCGTGGCCATGTTCTGTGTCCCCTTGGTGCTGATTCTGGGCTGTTACGGATTAATTGTGAGAGCTTT
GATTTACCCCGCGCCGGCCGGGCCGCGCGACACCGACGCGCTGGACCTGGAGGAGGGAGGAAACGTCTAT
ATCAAGGCCGACAAGCAGAAGAACGGCATCAAGGCGAACTTCCACATCCGCCACAACATCGAGGACGGCG
GCGTGCAGCTCGCCTACCACTACCAGCAGAACACCCCCATCGGCGACGGCCCCGTGCTGCTGCCCGACAA
CCACTACCTGAGCGTGCAGTCCAAACTTTCGAAAGACCCCAACGAGAAGCGCGATCACATGGTCCTGCTG
GAGTTCGTGACCGCCGCCGGGATCACTCTCGGCATGGACGAGCTGTACAAGGGCGGTACCGGAGGGAGCA
TGGTGAGAAAGGGCGAGGAGCTGTTCACCGGGGTGGTGCCCATCCTGGTCGAGCTGGACGGCGACGTAAA
CGGCCACAAGTTCAGCGTGTCCGGCGAGGGTGAGGGCGATGCCACCGAGGGCAAGCTGACCCTGAAGTTC
ATCTGCACCACCGGCAAGCTGCCCGTGCCCTGGCCCACCCTCGTGACCACCCTGACCTACGGCGTGCAGT
GCTTCAGCCGCTACCCCGACCACATGAAGCAGCACGACTTCTTCAAGTCCGCCATGCCCGAAGGCTACAT
CCAGGAGCGCACCATCTTCTTCAAGGACGACGGCAACTACAAGACCCGCGCCGAGGTGAAGTTCGAGGGC
GACACCCTGGTGAACCGCATCGAGCTGAAGGGCATCGACTTCAAGGAGGACGGCAACATCCTGGGGCACA
AGCTGGAGTACAACACCGGAGCAGCAGCACGCTGGCGCGGGCGGTCGATTTACCTGGTAATCATTGTACT
GACTGTTTTTGCTGTGTCTTACATCCCTTTCCATGTGATGAAAACGATGGCTTTGAGGGCCCGGCTTGAT
TTTCAGACCCCAGCAATGTGTGCTTTCAATGACAGGGTTTATGCCACGTATCAGGTGACAAGAGGTCTAG
CAAGTCTCAACAGTTGTGTGGACCCCATTCTCTATTTCTTGGCGGGAGATACTTTCAGAAGGAGACTCTC
CCGAGCCACAAGGAAAGCTTCTAGAAGAAGTGAGGCAAATTTGCAATCCAAGAGTGAAGACATGACCCTC
AATATTTTACCTGAGTTCAAGCAGAATGGAGATACAAGCCTGTAAGAATTCGATATCAAGCTTATCGATA
ATCAACCTCTGGATTACAAAATTTGTGAAAGATTGACTGGTATTCTTAACTATGTTGCTCCTTTTACGCT
ATGTGGATACGCTGCTTTAATGCCTTTGTATCATGCTATTGCTTCCCGTATGGCTTTCATTTTCTCCTCC
TTGTATAAATCCTGGTTGCTGTCTCTTTATGAGGAGTTGTGGCCCGTTGTCAGGCAACGTGGCGTGGTGT
GCACTGTGTTTGCTGACGCAACCCCCACTGGTTGGGGCATTGCCACCACCTGTCAGCTCCTTTCCGGAAC
TTTCGCTTTCCCCCTCCCTATTGCCACGGCGGAACTCATCGCCGCCTGCCTTGCCCGCTGCTGGACAGGG
GCTCGGCTGTTGGGCACTGACAATTCCGTGGTGTTGTCGGGGAAATCATCGTCCTTTCCTTGGCTGCTCG
CCTATGTTGCCACCTGGATTCTGCGCGGGACGTCCTTCTGCTACGTCCCTTCGGCCCTCAATCCAGCGGA
CCTTCCTTCCCGCGGCCTGCTGCCGGCTCTGCGGCCTCTTCCGCGTCTTCGCCTTCGCCCTCAGACGAGT
CGGATCTCCCTTTGGGCCGCCTCCCCGCATCGATACCGAGCGCTGCTCGAGAGATCTACGGGTGGCATCC
CTGTGACCCCTCCCCAGTGCCTCTCCTGGCCCTGGAAGTTGCCACTCCAGTGCCCACCAGCCTTGTCCTA
ATAAAATTAAGTTGCATCATTTTGTCTGACTAGGTGTCCTTCTATAATATTATGGGGTGGAGGGGGGTGG
TATGGAGCAAGGGGCAAGTTGGGAAGACAACCTGTAGGGCCTGCGGGGTCTATTGGGAACCAAGCTGGAG
TGCAGTGGCACAATCTTGGCTCACTGCAATCTCCGCCTCCTGGGTTCAAGCGATTCTCCTGCCTCAGCCT
CCCGAGTTGTTGGGATTCCAGGCATGCATGACCAGGCTCAGCTAATTTTTGTTTTTTTGGTAGAGACGGG
GTTTCACCATATTGGCCAGGCTGGTCTCCAACTCCTAATCTCAGGTGATCTACCCACCTTGGCCTCCCAA
ATTGCTGGGATTACAGGCGTGAACCACTGCTCCCTTCCCTGTCCTTCTGATTTTGTAGGTAACCACGTGC
GGACCGAGCGGCCGCAGGAACCCCTAGTGATGGAGTTGGCCACTCCCTCTCTGCGCGCTCGCTCGCTCAC
TGAGGCCGGGCGACCAAAGGTCGCCCGACGCCCGGGCTTTGCCCGGGCGGCCTCAGTGAGCGAGCGAGCG
CGCAGCTGCCTGCAGGGGCGCCTGATGCGGTATTTTCTCCTTACGCATCTGTGCGGTATTTCACACCGCA
TA
[95 nt withheld, positions 4553-4647]
T
[46 nt withheld, positions 4649-4694]
C
[141 nt withheld, positions 4696-4836]
CCTTTGACGTTGGAGTCCACGTTCTTT
[37 nt withheld, positions 4864-4900]
ACTCTATCTCGGGCTATTCTTTTGATTTATAAGGGATTTTGCCGATTTCGGTCTATTGGTTAAAAAATGA
GCTGATTTAACAAAAATTTAACGCGAATTTTAACAAAATATTAACGTTTACAATTTTATGGTGCACTCTC
AGTACAATCTGCTCTGATGCCGCATAGTTAAGCCAGCCCCGACACCCGCCAACACCCGCTGACGCGCCCT
GACGGGCTTGTCTGCTCCCGGCATCCGCTTACAGACAAGCTGTGACCGTCTCCGGGAGCTGCATGTGTCA
GAGGTTTTCACCGTCATCACCGAAACGCGCGAGACGAAAGGGCCTCGTGATACGCCTATTTTTATAGGTT
AATGTCATGATAATAATGGTTTCTTAGACGTCAGGTGGCACTTTTCGGGGAAATGTGCGCGGAACCCCTA
TTTGTTTATTTTTCTAAATACATTCAAATATGTATCCGCTCATGAGACAATAACCCTGATAAATGCTTCA
ATAATATTGAAAAAGGAAGAGTATGAGTATTCAACATTTCCGTGTCGCCCTTATTCCCTTTTTTGCGGCA
TTTTGCCTTCCTGTTTTTGCTCACCCAGAAACGCTGGTGAAAGTAAAAGATGCTGAAGATCAGTTGGGTG
CACGAGTGGGTTACATCGAACTGGATCTCAACAGCGGTAAGATCCTTGAGAGTTTTCGCCCCGAAGAACG
TTTTCCAATGATGAGCACTTTTAAAGTTCTGCTATGTGGCGCGGTATTATCCCGTATTGACGCCGGGCAA
GAGCAACTCGGTCGCCGCATACACTATTCTCAGAATGACTTGGTTGAGTACTCACCAGTCACAGAAAAGC
ATCTTACGGATGGCATGACAGTAAGAGAATTATGCAGTGCTGCCATAACCATGAGTGATAACACTGCGGC
CAACTTACTTCTGACAACGATCGGAGGACCGAAGGAGCTAACCGCTTTTTTGCACAACATGGGGGATCAT
GTAACTCGCCTTGATCGTTGGGAACCGGAGCTGAATGAAGCCATACCAAACGACGAGCGTGACACCACGA
TGCCTGTAGCAATGGCAACAACGTTGCGCAAACTATTAACTGGCGAACTACTTACTCTAGCTTCCCGGCA
ACAATTAATAGACTGGATGGAGGCGGATAAAGTTGCAGGACCACTTCTGCGCTCGGCCCTTCCGGCTGGC
TGGTTTATTGCTGATAAATCTGGAGCCGGTGAGCGTGGGTCTCGCGGTATCATTGCAGCACTGGGGCCAG
ATGGTAAGCCCTCCCGTATCGTAGTTATCTACACGACGGGGAGTCAGGCAACTATGGATGAACGAAATAG
ACAGATCGCTGAGATAGGTGCCTCACTGATTAAGCATTGGTAACTGTCAGACCAAGTTTACTCATATATA
CTTTAGATTGATTTAAAACTTCATTTTTAATTTAAAAGGATCTAGGTGAAGATCCTTTTTGATAATCTCA
TGACCAAAATCCCTTAACGTGAGTTTTCGTTCCACTGAGCGTCAGACCCCGTAGAAAAGATCAAAGGATC
TTCTTGAGATCCTTTTTTTCTGCGCGTAATCTGCTGCTTGCAAACAAAAAAACCACCGCTACCAGCGGTG
GTTTGTTTGCCGGATCAAGAGCTACCAACTCTTTTTCCGAAGGTAACTGGCTTCAGCAGAGCGCAGATAC
CAAATACTGTTCTTCTAGTGTAGCCGTAGTTAGGCCACCACTTCAAGAACTCTGTAGCACCGCCTACATA
CCTCGCTCTGCTAATCCTGTTACCAGTGGCTGCTGCCAGTGGCGATAAGTCGTGTCTTACCGGGTTGGAC
TCAAGACGATAGTTACCGGATAAGGCGCAGCGGTCGGGCTGAACGGGGGGTTCGTGCACACAGCCCAGCT
TGGAGCGAACGACCTACACCGAACTGAGATACCTACAGCGTGAGCTATGAGAAAGCGCCACGCTTCCCGA
AGGGAGAAAGGCGGACAGGTATCCGGTAAGCGGCAGGGTCGGAACAGGAGAGCGCACGAGGGAGCTTCCA
GGGGGAAACGCCTGGTATCTTTATAGTCCTGTCGGGTTTCGCCACCTCTGACTTGAGCGTCGATTTTTGT
GATGCTCGTCAGGGGGGCGGAGCCTATGGAAAAACGCCAGCAACGCGGCCTTTTTACGGTTCCTGGCCTT
TTGCTGGCCTTTTGCTCACATGT
